>Addgene plasmid #247614 | pFA6a-mIAA7-3xFLAG-HIS3MX6 | addgene full sequence | sequence record 494869 | Addgene NGS Result
ACGCGGCCGCCAGCTGAAGCTTCGTACGCTGCAGGTCGACGGATCCCCGGGTTAATTAACGGCTTCTCTG
AGACCGTGGACCTGATGCTGAACCTGCAGTCCAATAAGGAGGGCTCTGTGGATCTGAAGAACGTGAGCGC
CGTGCCTAAGGAGAAGACCACACTGAAGGACCCATCCAAGCCCCCTGCCAAGGCACAGGTGGTGGGATGG
CCACCCGTGCGGAACTACAGAAAGAATATGATGACCCAGCAGAAGACAAGCTCCGACTACAAAGACCATG
ACGGTGATTATAAAGATCATGACATCGATTACAAGGATGACGATGACAAGTAGGGCGCGCCACTTCTAAA
TAAGCGAATTTCTTATGATTTATGATTTTTATTATTAAATAAGTTATAAAAAAAATAAGTGTATACAAAT
TTTAAAGTGACTCTTAGGTTTTAAAACGAAAATTCTTATTCTTGAGTAACTCTTTCCTGTAGGTCAGGTT
GCTTTCTCAGGTATAGTATGAGGTCGCTCTTATTGACCACACCTCTACCGGCAGATCCGCTAGGGATAAC
AGGGTAATATAGATCTGTTTAGCTTGCCTCGTCCCCGCCGGGTCACCCGGCCAGCGACATGGAGGCCCAG
AATACCCTCCTTGACAGTCTTGACGTGCGCAGCTCAGGGGCATGATGTGACTGTCGCCCGTACATTTAGC
CCATACATCCCCATGTATAATCATTTGCATCCATACATTTTGATGGCCGCACGGCGCGAAGCAAAAATTA
CGGCTCCTCGCTGCAGACCTGCGAGCAGGGAAACGCTCCCCTCACAGACGCGTTGAATTGTCCCCACGCC
GCGCCCCTGTAGAGAAATATAAAAGGTTAGGATTTGCCACTGAGGTTCTTCTTTCATATACTTCCTTTTA
AAATCTTGCTAGGATACAGTTCTCACATCACATCCGAACATAAACAACCATGGCAGAACCAGCCCAAAAA
AAGCAAAAACAAACTGTTCAGGAGCGCAAGGCGTTTATCTCCCGTATCACTAATGAAACTAAAATTCAAA
TCGCTATTTCGCTGAATGGTGGTTATATTCAAATAAAAGATTCGATTCTTCCTGCAAAGAAGGATGACGA
TGTAGCTTCCCAAGCTACTCAGTCACAGGTCATCGATATTCACACAGGTGTTGGCTTTTTGGATCATATG
ATCCATGCGTTGGCAAAACACTCTGGTTGGTCTCTTATTGTTGAATGTATTGGTGACCTGCACATTGACG
ATCACCATACTACCGAAGATTGCGGTATCGCATTAGGGCAAGCGTTCAAAGAAGCAATGGGTGCTGTCCG
TGGTGTAAAAAGATTCGGTACTGGGTTCGCACCATTGGATGAGGCGCTATCACGTGCCGTAGTCGATTTA
TCTAGTAGACCATTTGCTGTAATCGACCTTGGATTGAAGAGAGAGATGATTGGTGATTTATCCACTGAAA
TGATTCCACACTTTTTGGAAAGTTTCGCGGAGGCGGCCAGAATTACTTTGCATGTTGATTGTCTGAGAGG
TTTCAACGATCACCACAGAAGTGAGAGTGCGTTCAAGGCTTTGGCTGTTGCCATAAGAGAAGCTATTTCT
AGCAATGGCACCAATGACGTTCCCTCAACCAAAGGTGTTTTGATGTGATCAGTACTGACAATAAAAAGAT
TCTTGTTTTCAAGAACTTGTCATTTGTATAGTTTTTTTATATTGTAGTTGTTCTATTTTAATCAAATGTT
AGCGTGATTTATATTTTTTTTCGCCTCGACATCATCTGCCCAGATGCGAAGTTAAGTGCGCAGAAAGTAA
TATCATGCGTCAATCGTATGTGAATGCTGGTCGCTATACTGCTGTCGATTCGATACTAACGCCGCCATCC
AGTTTAAACGAGCTCGAATTCATCGATGATATCAGATCCACTAGTGGCCTATGCGGCCGCGGATCTGCCG
GTCTCCCTATAGTGAGTCGTATTAATTTCGATAAGCCAGGTTAACCTGCATTAATGAATCGGCCAACGCG
CGGGGAGAGGCGGTTTGCGTATTGGGCGCTCTTCCGCTTCCTCGCTCACTGACTCGCTGCGCTCGGTCGT
TCGGCTGCGGCGAGCGGTATCAGCTCACTCAAAGGCGGTAATACGGTTATCCACAGAATCAGGGGATAAC
GCAGGAAAGAACATGTGAGCAAAAGGCCAGCAAAAGGCCAGGAACCGTAAAAAGGCCGCGTTGCTGGCGT
TTTTCCATAGGCTCCGCCCCCCTGACGAGCATCACAAAAATCGACGCTCAAGTCAGAGGTGGCGAAACCC
GACAGGACTATAAAGATACCAGGCGTTTCCCCCTGGAAGCTCCCTCGTGCGCTCTCCTGTTCCGACCCTG
CCGCTTACCGGATACCTGTCCGCCTTTCTCCCTTCGGGAAGCGTGGCGCTTTCTCATAGCTCACGCTGTA
GGTATCTCAGTTCGGTGTAGGTCGTTCGCTCCAAGCTGGGCTGTGTGCACGAACCCCCCGTTCAGCCCGA
CCGCTGCGCCTTATCCGGTAACTATCGTCTTGAGTCCAACCCGGTAAGACACGACTTATCGCCACTGGCA
GCAGCCACTGGTAACAGGATTAGCAGAGCGAGGTATGTAGGCGGTGCTACAGAGTTCTTGAAGTGGTGGC
CTAACTACGGCTACACTAGAAGAACAGTATTTGGTATCTGCGCTCTGCTGAAGCCAGTTACCTTCGGAAA
AAGAGTTGGTAGCTCTTGATCCGGCAAACAAACCACCGCTGGTAGCGGTGGTTTTTTTGTTTGCAAGCAG
CAGATTACGCGCAGAAAAAAAGGATCTCAAGAAGATCCTTTGATCTTTTCTACGGGGTCTGACGCTCAGT
GGAACGAAAACTCACGTTAAGGGATTTTGGTCATGAGATTATCAAAAAGGATCTTCACCTAGATCCTTTT
AAATTAAAAATGAAGTTTTAAATCAATCTAAAGTATATATGAGTAAACTTGGTCTGACAGTTACCAATGC
TTAATCAGTGAGGCACCTATCTCAGCGATCTGTCTATTTCGTTCATCCATAGTTGCCTGACTCCCCGTCG
TGTAGATAACTACGATACGGGAGGGCTTACCATCTGGCCCCAGTGCTGCAATGATACCGCGAGACCCACG
CTCACCGGCTCCAGATTTATCAGCAATAAACCAGCCAGCCGGAAGGGCCGAGCGCAGAAGTGGTCCTGCA
ACTTTATCCGCCTCCATCCAGTCTATTAATTGTTGCCGGGAAGCTAGAGTAAGTAGTTCGCCAGTTAATA
GTTTGCGCAACGTTGTTGCCATTGCTACAGGCATCGTGGTGTCACGCTCGTCGTTTGGTATGGCTTCATT
CAGCTCCGGTTCCCAACGATCAAGGCGAGTTACATGATCCCCCATGTTGTGCAAAAAAGCGGTTAGCTCC
TTCGGTCCTCCGATCGTTGTCAGAAGTAAGTTGGCCGCAGTGTTATCACTCATGGTTATGGCAGCACTGC
ATAATTCTCTTACTGTCATGCCATCCGTAAGATGCTTTTCTGTGACTGGTGAGTACTCAACCAAGTCATT
CTGAGAATAGTGTATGCGGCGACCGAGTTGCTCTTGCCCGGCGTCAATACGGGATAATACCGCGCCACAT
AGCAGAACTTTAAAAGTGCTCATCATTGGAAAACGTTCTTCGGGGCGAAAACTCTCAAGGATCTTACCGC
TGTTGAGATCCAGTTCGATGTAACCCACTCGTGCACCCAACTGATCTTCAGCATCTTTTACTTTCACCAG
CGTTTCTGGGTGAGCAAAAACAGGAAGGCAAAATGCCGCAAAAAAGGGAATAAGGGCGACACGGAAATGT
TGAATACTCATACTCTTCCTTTTTCAATATTATTGAAGCATTTATCAGGGTTATTGTCTCATGAGCGGAT
ACATATTTGAATGTATTTAGAAAAATAAACAAATAGGGGTTCCGCGCACATTTCCCCGAAAAGTGCCACC
TGACGTCTAAGAAACCATTATTATCATGACATTAACCTATAAAAATAGGCGTATCACGAGGCCCTTTCGT
CTCGCGCGTTTCGGTGATGACGGTGAAAACCTCTGACACATGCAGCTCCCGGAGACGGTCACAGCTTGTC
TGTAAGCGGATGCCGGGAGCAGACAAGCCCGTCAGGGCGCGTCAGCGGGTGTTGGCGGGTGTCGGGGCTG
GCTTAACTATGCGGCATCAGAGCAGATTGTACTGAGAGTGCACCATATGGACATATTGTCGTTAGAACGC
GGCTACAATTAATACATAACCTTATGTATCATACACATACGATTTAGGTGACACTATAGA
Features (pLannotate 1.2.2; 14 found; start..end, strand, type, name):
     13..264     +  CDS            IAA7 (fragment): IAA7_ARATH - Also known as AXR2. Experimental evidence at protein level: Swiss-Prot protein existence level 1. Aux/IAA proteins are short-lived transcriptional factors that function as repressors of early auxin response genes at low auxin concentrations. Repression is thought to result from the interaction with auxin response factors (ARFs), proteins that bind to the auxin- responsive promoter element (AuxRE). Formation of heterodimers with ARF proteins may alter their ability to modulate early auxin response genes expression. From Arabidopsis thaliana (Mouse-ear cress).
    265..330     +  CDS            3xFLAG: three tandem FLAG® epitope tags, followed by an enterokinase cleavage site
    354..541     +  terminator     ADH1 terminator: S. cerevisiae ADH1; transcription terminator for the S. cerevisiae alcohol dehydrogenase 1 (ADH1) gene
    616..959     +  promoter       TEF promoter: Ashbya gossypii TEF promoter
   1002..1655    +  CDS            HIS3: HIS7_YEAST - Experimental evidence at protein level: Swiss-Prot protein existence level 1. From Saccharomyces cerevisiae (strain ATCC 204508 / S288c) (Baker's yeast).
   1664..1861    +  terminator     TEF terminator: Ashbya gossypii TEF terminator
   1966..1984    -  promoter       T7 promoter: promoter for bacteriophage T7 RNA polymerase
   2006..2059    -  CDS            lacI (fragment): lac repressor; lacI; The lac repressor binds to the lac operator to inhibit transcription in E. coli. This inhibition can be relieved by adding lactose or isopropyl-β-D-thiogalactopyranoside (IPTG).
   2242..2830    -  rep_origin     ori: high-copy-number ColE1/pMB1/pBR322/pUC origin of replication
   3001..3861    -  CDS            AmpR: β-lactamase; bla; confers resistance to ampicillin, carbenicillin, and related antibiotics
   3862..3966    -  promoter       AmpR promoter: bla
   4061..4096    +  CDS            rop (fragment): Rop protein, which maintains plasmids at low copy number; rop
   4198..4249    +  misc_feature   bom (fragment): basis of mobility region from pBR322
   4312..4330    +  promoter       SP6 promoter: promoter for bacteriophage SP6 RNA polymerase
