[The description below was written by a language model from this plasmid's Addgene catalogue record and pLannotate feature annotations shown in this document.]
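Description:
pFA6a-mIAA7-3xFLAG-HIS3MX6 (also known as pSS1475) is a 4,330 bp yeast tagging plasmid built on the pFA6a backbone. Although catalogued as a yeast expression vector, the feature table shows no yeast origin of replication or centromere. This fits the usual role of pFA6a plasmids as PCR templates for amplifying tagging cassettes that are integrated into the yeast genome by homologous recombination, rather than as plasmids maintained in yeast. In E. coli it is propagated through a high-copy ColE1/pUC-type origin and selected with ampicillin via the AmpR β-lactamase gene and its native promoter. Short lacI, rop and bom fragments are backbone remnants, and T7 and SP6 promoters flank the cassette region.

The payload begins with mIAA7, annotated as a fragment of the Arabidopsis thaliana Aux/IAA protein IAA7 (AXR2), which serves as a compact auxin-inducible degron. It is fused directly at its C terminus to a 3xFLAG epitope for immunodetection and followed by the S. cerevisiae ADH1 terminator. No promoter precedes the degron, so once it is joined in frame to the 3' end of a chromosomal gene, expression of the fusion comes from that gene's own promoter. Downstream lies the HIS3MX6 marker, a histidine biosynthesis gene (annotated as HIS3) flanked by the Ashbya gossypii TEF promoter and terminator, which allows selection of integrants by histidine prototrophy in his3 strains. The stated purpose is tagging yeast genes with mIAA7, and the plasmid comes from a systematic evaluation of auxin-inducible protein degradation tools in budding yeast. Degradation in such systems also requires a plant-derived auxin receptor F-box protein, which this plasmid does not encode.
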