Addgene plasmid #247614: pFA6a-mIAA7-3xFLAG-HIS3MX6
Purpose: Yeast gene tagging with mIAA7
Depositing lab: Sebastian Schuck. Depositing organization: Universitaet Heidelberg. Publication: Systematic evaluation of tools for auxin-inducible protein degradation in budding yeast. Hubbe P, Sharma C, Pajonk O, Peters N, Guschtschin-Schmidt N, Friemel N, Schuck S. Mol Biol Cell. 2026 Feb 1;37(2):mr2. doi: 10.1091/mbc.E25-12-0571. Epub 2025 Dec 16. PubMed 41400934.
Backbone
  Vector backbone: pFA6a
  Vector type: Yeast Expression
Growth in bacteria
  Bacterial resistance: Ampicillin, 100 μg/mL
  Growth temperature: 37°C
  Growth strain: DH5alpha
  Copy number: High Copy
Gene/Insert
  Gene/Insert name: mIAA7
  Species: A. thaliana (mustard weed)
  Tag / fusion protein: 3xFLAG (C terminal on insert)
  Cloning method: Gibson Cloning
Terms and licenses: Academic/Nonprofit Terms; Industry Terms: Not Available to Industry
Depositor comments: Also known as pSS1475. Please visit https://doi.org/10.1101/2025.09.24.678194 for bioRxiv preprint.
How to cite: pFA6a-mIAA7-3xFLAG-HIS3MX6 was a gift from Sebastian Schuck (Addgene plasmid # 247614 ; http://n2t.net/addgene:247614 ; RRID:Addgene_247614)
